Addgene plasmid #30996: pNI1
Depositing lab: Adam Bogdanove & Daniel Voytas. Depositing organization: University of Minnesota. Publication: Efficient design and assembly of custom TALEN and other TAL effector-based constructs for DNA targeting. Cermak T, Doyle EL, Christian M, Wang L, Zhang Y, Schmidt C, Baller JA, Somia NV, Bogdanove AJ, Voytas DF. Nucleic Acids Res. 2011 Jul;39(12):e82. doi: 10.1093/nar/gkr218 PubMed 21493687.
Backbone
  Vector backbone: pTC14
  Backbone size w/o insert (bp): 2989
Growth in bacteria
  Bacterial resistance: Tetracycline, 10 μg/mL
  Growth temperature: 37°C
  Growth strain: DH5alpha
  Growth instructions: DH5a/LB+antibiotics
  Copy number: High Copy
Gene/Insert
  Gene/Insert name: repeat NI1
  Species: Xanthamonas oryzae
  Insert size (bp): 92
  Cloning method: Restriction Enzyme; 5′ cloning site XbaI (not destroyed); 3′ cloning site XhoI (not destroyed)
  Sequencing primers: 5′ pTC14_F2 (caagcctgattgggagaaaa)
Terms and licenses: Academic/Nonprofit Terms; Industry Terms: Not Available to Industry
How to cite: pNI1 was a gift from Adam Bogdanove & Daniel Voytas (Addgene plasmid # 30996 ; http://n2t.net/addgene:30996 ; RRID:Addgene_30996)
