[The description below was written by a language model from this plasmid's Addgene catalogue record and pLannotate feature annotations shown in this document.]
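Description:
pNI1 is a small bacterial module plasmid from a toolkit for assembling custom TALENs and other TAL effector-based DNA-targeting constructs. It is built on the pTC14 backbone (about 3 kb) and carries a 92 bp insert, "repeat NI1", recorded as derived from Xanthomonas oryzae and cloned between XbaI and XhoI sites, both of which are retained. The name indicates a single TAL effector repeat bearing the NI repeat-variable diresidue, which in the TAL effector code specifies adenine, and the numeral presumably denotes the position this module occupies in an ordered repeat array, although the record does not spell this out. The insert itself was not annotated in the feature table, and no promoter is positioned to express it. The plasmid serves as a source of a DNA part, not as an expression vector.

The plasmid is propagated in E. coli at high copy from a ColE1/pUC-type origin and selected with tetracycline, conferred by a complete tetracycline efflux gene (TcR) driven by its own tet promoter. The remaining annotations are short remnants of earlier vector lineages: fragments of lacI, an RSF origin fragment, a KanR fragment and a T7 promoter, none of which appears to be functional or relevant to use. The rrnB T1 and T2 terminators are also present and probably insulate the cloning region from read-through transcription. In practice, pNI1 would be combined with sibling repeat modules encoding other specificities and positions to build arrays of repeats that recognise a chosen DNA sequence, which are then transferred into TALEN or TAL effector backbone vectors.
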