Features (pLannotate 1.2.2; 10 found; start..end, strand, type, name):
      1..54      -  CDS            lacI (fragment): lac repressor; lacI; The lac repressor binds to the lac operator to inhibit transcription in E. coli. This inhibition can be relieved by adding lactose or isopropyl-β-D-thiogalactopyranoside (IPTG).
     56..180     -  rep_origin     RSF ori (fragment): Plasmids containing the RSF 1030 origin of replication can be propagated in E. coli cells that contain additional plasmids with compatible origins.
    196..224     +  promoter       tet promoter: E. coli promoter for tetracycline efflux protein gene
    272..1462    +  CDS            TcR: tetracycline efflux protein; tet; confers resistance to tetracycline
   1560..1634    +  CDS            KanR (fragment): aminoglycoside phosphotransferase; aphA-3; confers resistance to kanamycin
   1637..1655    -  promoter       T7 promoter: promoter for bacteriophage T7 RNA polymerase
   1936..2524    +  rep_origin     ori: high-copy-number ColE1/pMB1/pBR322/pUC origin of replication
   2707..2799    +  CDS            lacI (fragment): lac repressor; lacI; The lac repressor binds to the lac operator to inhibit transcription in E. coli. This inhibition can be relieved by adding lactose or isopropyl-β-D-thiogalactopyranoside (IPTG).
   2854..2881    -  terminator     rrnB T2 terminator: transcription terminator T2 from the E. coli rrnB gene
   3013..3056    +  terminator     rrnB T1 terminator: Escherichia coli rrnB; transcription terminator T1 from the E. coli rrnB gene
>Addgene plasmid #30996 | pNI1 | depositor full sequence | sequence record 14238 | Author sequence
CTGCATTAATGAATCGGCCAACGCGCGGGGAGAGGCGGTTTGCGTATTGGGCGCTCTTCCGCTTCCTCGC
TCACTGACTCGCTGCGCTCGGTCGTTCGGCTGCGGCGAGCGGTATCAGCTCACTCAAAGGCGGTAATACG
GTTATCCACAGAATCAGGGGATAACGCAGGAAAGAACATGAATTAATTCTCATGTTTGACAGCTTATCAT
CGATTAGCTTTAATGCGGTAGTTTATCACAGTTAAATTGCTAACGCAGTCAGGCACCGTGTATGAAATCT
AACAATGCGCTCATCGTCATCCTCGGCACCGTCACCCTGGATGCTGTAGGCATAGGCTTGGTTATGCCGG
TACTGCCGGGCCTCTTGCGGGATATCGTCCATTCCGACAGCATCGCCAGTCACTATGGCGTGCTGCTAGC
GCTATATGCGTTGATGCAATTTCTATGCGCACCCGTTCTCGGAGCACTGTCCGACCGCTTTGGCCGCCGC
CCAGTCCTGCTCGCTTCGCTACTTGGAGCCACTATCGACTACGCGATCATGGCGACCACACCCGTCCTGT
GGATTCTCTACGCCGGACGCATCGTGGCCGGCATCACCGGCGCCACAGGTGCGGTTGCTGGCGCCTATAT
CGCCGACATCACCGATGGGGAAGATCGGGCTCGCCACTTCGGGCTCATGAGCGCTTGTTTCGGCGTGGGT
ATGGTGGCAGGCCCCGTGGCCGGGGGACTGTTGGGCGCCATCTCCTTACATGCACCATTCCTTGCGGCGG
CGGTGCTCAACGGCCTCAACCTACTACTGGGCTGCTTCCTAATGCAGGAGTCGCATAAGGGAGAGCGCCG
ACCCATGCCCTTGAGAGCCTTCAACCCAGTCAGCTCCTTCCGGTGGGCGCGGGGCATGACTATCGTCGCC
GCACTTATGACTGTCTTCTTTATCATGCAACTCGTAGGACAGGTGCCGGCAGCGCTCTGGGTCATTTTCG
GCGAGGACCGCTTTCGCTGGAGCGCGACGATGATCGGCCTGTCGCTTGCGGTATTCGGAATCTTGCACGC
CCTCGCTCAAGCCTTCGTCACTGGTCCCGCCACCAAACGTTTCGGCGAGAAGCAGGCCATTATCGCCGGC
ATGGCGGCCGACGCGCTGGGCTACGTCTTGCTGGCGTTCGCGACGCGAGGCTGGATGGCCTTCCCCATTA
TGATTCTTCTCGCTTCCGGCGGCATCGGGATGCCCGCGTTGCAGGCCATGCTGTCCAGGCAGGTAGATGA
CGACCATCAGGGACAGCTTCAAGGATCGCTCGCGGCTCTTACCAGCCTAACTTCGATCATTGGACCGCTG
ATCGTCACGGCGATTTATGCCGCCTCGGCGAGCACATGGAACGGGTTGGCATGGATTGTAGGCGCCGCCC
TATACCTTGTCTGCCTCCCCGCGTTGCGTCGCGGTGCATGGAGCCGGGCCACCTCGACCTGAATGGAAGC
CGGCGGCACCTCGCTAACGGATTCACCACTCCAAGAATTGGAGCCAATCAATTCTTGCGGAGAACTGTGA
ATGCGCAAACCAACCCTTGATCGGGGAAGAACAGTATGTCGAGCTATTTTTTGACTTACTGGGGATCAAG
CCTGATTGGGAGAAAATAAAATATCCCCTATAGTGAGTCGTATTACATGGTCATAGCTGTTTCCTGGCAG
CTCTGGCCCGTGTCTCAAAATCTCTGATGTTACATTGCACAAGATAAAAATATATCATCATGCCTCCTCT
AGAGGTCTCGCTATCGCCAGCAACATTGGCGGCAAGCAAGCGCTCGAAACGGTGCAGCGGCTGTTGCCGG
TGCTGTGCCAGGACCATGGGAGACCCTCGAGCCACCCATGACCAAAATCCCTTAACGTGAGTTACGCGTC
GTTCCACTGAGCGTCAGACCCCGTAGAAAAGATCAAAGGATCTTCTTGAGATCCTTTTTTTCTGCGCGTA
ATCTGCTGCTTGCAAACAAAAAAACCACCGCTACCAGCGGTGGTTTGTTTGCCGGATCAAGAGCTACCAA
CTCTTTTTCCGAAGGTAACTGGCTTCAGCAGAGCGCAGATACCAAATACTGTTCTTCTAGTGTAGCCGTA
GTTAGGCCACCACTTCAAGAACTCTGTAGCACCGCCTACATACCTCGCTCTGCTAATCCTGTTACCAGTG
GCTGCTGCCAGTGGCGATAAGTCGTGTCTTACCGGGTTGGACTCAAGACGATAGTTACCGGATAAGGCGC
AGCGGTCGGGCTGAACGGGGGGTTCGTGCACACAGCCCAGCTTGGAGCGAACGACCTACACCGAACTGAG
ATACCTACAGCGTGAGCTATGAGAAAGCGCCACGCTTCCCGAAGGGAGAAAGGCGGACAGGTATCCGGTA
AGCGGCAGGGTCGGAACAGGAGAGCGCACGAGGGAGCTTCCAGGGGGAAACGCCTGGTATCTTTATAGTC
CTGTCGGGTTTCGCCACCTCTGACTTGAGCGTCGATTTTTGTGATGCTCGTCAGGGGGGCGGAGCCTATG
GAAAAACGCCAGCAACGCGGCCTTTTTACGGTTCCTGGCCTTTTGCTGGCCTTTTGCTCACATGTTCTTT
CCTGCGTTATCCCCTGATTCTGTGGATAACCGTATTACCGCCTTTGAGTGAGCTGATACCGCTCGCCGCA
GCCGAACGACCGAGCGCAGCGAGTCAGTGAGCGAGGAAGCGGAAGAGCGCCCAATACGCAAACCGCCTCT
CCCCGCGCGTTGGCCGATTCATTAATGCAGCTGGCACGACAGGTTTCCCGACTGGAAAGCGGGCAGTGAG
CGCAACGCAATTAATACGCGTACCGCTAGCCAGGAAGAGTTTGTAGAAACGCAAAAAGGCCATCCGTCAG
GATGGCCTTCTGCTTAGTTTGATGCCTGGCAGTTTATGGCGGGCGTCCTGCCCGCCACCCTCCGGGCCGT
TGCTTCACAACGTTCAAATCCGCTCCCGGCGGATTTGTCCTACTCAGGAGAGCGTTCACCGACAAACAAC
AGATAAAACGAAAGGCCCAGTCTTCCGACTGAGCCTTTCGTTTTATTTGATGCCTGGCAGTTCCCTACTC
TCGCGTT
