>Addgene plasmid #30996 | pNI1 | addgene partial sequence | sequence record 35588 | 30996 with pTC14_F2 (caagcctgattgggagaaaa)
GGTCATAGCTGTTTCCTGGCAGCTCTGGCCCGTGTCTCAAAATCTCTGATGTTACATTGCACAAGATAAA
AATATATCATCATGCCTCCTCTAGAGGTCTCGCTATCGCCAGCAACATTGGCGGCAAGCAAGCGCTCGAA
ACGGTGCAGCGGCTGTTGCCGGTGCTGTGCCAGGACCATGGGAGACCCTCGAGCCACCCATGACCAAAAT
CCCTTAACGTGAGTTACGCGTCGTTCCACTGAGCGTCAGACCCCGTAGAAAAGATCAAAGGATCTTCTTG
AGATCCTTTTTTTCTGCGCGTAATCTGCTGCTTGCAAACAAAAAAACCACCGCTACCAGCGGTGGTTTGT
TTGCCGGATCAAGAGCTACCAACTCTTTTTCCGAAGGTAACTGGCTTCAGCAGAGCGCAGATACCAAATA
CTGTTCTTCTAGTGTAGCCGTAGTTAGGCCACCACTTCAAGAACTCTGTAGCACCGCCTACATACCTCGC
TCTGCTAATCCTGTTACCAGTGGCTGCTGCCAGTGGCGATAAGTCGTGTCTTACCGGGTTGGACTCAAGA
CGATAGTTACCGGATAAGGCGCAGCGGTCGGGCTGAACGGGGGGTTCGTGCACACAGCCCAGCTTGGAGC
GAACGACCTACACCGAACTGAGATACCTACAGCGTGAGCTATGAGAAAGCGCCACGCTTCCCGAAGGGAG
AAAGGCGGACAGGTATCCGGTAAGCGGCAGGGTCGGAACAGGAGAGCGCACGAGGGAGCTTCCAGGGGGA
AACGCCTGGTATCTTTATAGTCCTGTCGGGTTTCGCCACCTCTGACTTGAGCGTCGATTTTTGTGATGCT
CGTCAGGGGGGCGGAGCCTATGGAAAAACGCCAGCAACGCG
